Addgene plasmid #11348: CMV-GFP-NMHC II-B
Depositing lab: Robert Adelstein. Publication: Conditional expression of a truncated fragment of nonmuscle myosin II-A alters cell shape but not cytokinesis in HeLa cells. Wei Q, Adelstein RS. Mol Biol Cell. 2000 Oct . 11(10):3617-27. 10.1091/mbc.11.10.3617 PubMed 11029059.
Backbone
  Vector backbone: pEGFP-C3
  Backbone manufacturer: Clontech
  Backbone size w/o insert (bp): 4700
  Vector type: Mammalian Expression
  Selectable markers: Neomycin (select with G418)
Growth in bacteria
  Bacterial resistance: Kanamycin, 50 μg/mL
  Growth temperature: 37°C
  Growth strain: DH5alpha
  Copy number: High Copy
Gene/Insert
  Gene/Insert name: NMHC II-B (alt name: nonmuscle myosin II-B heavy chain)
  Species: H. sapiens (human)
  Insert size (bp): 7400
  Entrez Gene: MYH10 (a.k.a. NMMHC-IIB, NMMHCB)
  Tag / fusion protein: EGFP (N terminal on backbone)
  Cloning method: Restriction Enzyme; 5′ cloning site EcoRI (not destroyed); 3′ cloning site SacII (not destroyed)
  Sequencing primers: 5′ EGFP-C; 3′ SV40pA-R
Terms and licenses: Academic/Nonprofit Terms; Industry Terms: Not Available to Industry
How to cite: CMV-GFP-NMHC II-B was a gift from Robert Adelstein (Addgene plasmid # 11348 ; http://n2t.net/addgene:11348 ; RRID:Addgene_11348)
