[The description below was written by a language model from this plasmid's Addgene catalogue record and pLannotate feature annotations shown in this document.]
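Description:
CMV-GFP-NMHC II-B is a mammalian expression plasmid built on the Clontech pEGFP-C3 backbone that produces human nonmuscle myosin II-B heavy chain (MYH10) fused at its N-terminus to EGFP. In the sequenced record of about 12.2 kb, the human cytomegalovirus immediate early enhancer and promoter drive the EGFP coding sequence, which runs through a short remnant of the multiple cloning site directly into the MYH10 open reading frame of roughly 5.9 kb. The catalogue lists the insert as about 7.4 kb, cloned between EcoRI and SacII. The region between the end of the annotated coding sequence and the SV40 polyadenylation signal, which includes a fragment of a pBluescript polylinker, is therefore presumably non-coding cDNA sequence and carry-over from an earlier cloning vector, although the record does not say so explicitly.

The plasmid replicates in bacteria from a high-copy ColE1/pUC-type origin and also carries an f1 phage origin. A single Tn5 aminoglycoside phosphotransferase (NeoR/KanR) gene serves both hosts. It sits downstream of tandem bacterial (bla) and SV40 early promoters and ends with the HSV TK polyadenylation signal, so it confers kanamycin resistance in E. coli and allows G418 selection of stably transfected mammalian cells. The short ble and SV40 large T antigen fragments in the annotation are probably partial matches within backbone sequence, not functional genes.

The construct suits constitutive expression and live or fixed-cell fluorescence imaging of myosin II-B. The associated publication examines nonmuscle myosin II in cell shape and cytokinesis in HeLa cells, which points to use in studies of myosin II isoform localisation and cytoskeletal function.
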