Features (pLannotate 1.2.2; 15 found; start..end, strand, type, name):
     68..371     +  enhancer       CMV enhancer: human cytomegalovirus immediate early enhancer
    372..575     +  promoter       CMV promoter: human cytomegalovirus (CMV) immediate early promoter
    620..1336    +  CDS            EGFP: EGFP is a basic (constitutively fluorescent) green fluorescent protein published in 1996, derived from Aequorea victoria. It is reported to be a rapidly-maturing weak dimer with moderate acid sensitivity.
   1338..1367    +  misc_feature   MCS (fragment): multiple cloning site
   1370..7297    +  CDS            MYH10: MYH10_HUMAN - Experimental evidence at protein level: Swiss-Prot protein existence level 1. Cellular myosin that appears to play a role in cytokinesis, cell shape, and specialized functions such as secretion and capping. Involved with LARP6 in the stabilization of type I collagen mRNAs for CO1A1 and CO1A2. During cell spreading, plays an important role in cytoskeleton reorganization, focal contacts formation (in the central part but not the margins of spreading cells), and lamellipodial extension; this function is mechanically antagonized by MYH9. From Homo sapiens (Human).
   8798..8850    -  misc_feature   MCS (fragment): pBluescript multiple cloning site
   8878..8962    +  CDS            large T antigen (fragment): large T antigen from SV40 (simian virus 40)
   8985..9106    +  polyA_signal   SV40 poly(A) signal: SV40 polyadenylation signal
   9140..9568    -  rep_origin     f1 ori (sequence partly withheld): f1 bacteriophage origin of replication; arrow indicates direction of (+) strand synthesis
   9595..9699    +  promoter       AmpR promoter: bla
   9701..10058   +  promoter       SV40 promoter: SV40 enhancer and early promoter
  10093..10887   +  CDS            NeoR/KanR: aminoglycoside phosphotransferase from Tn5; aph(3')-II (or nptII); confers resistance to neomycin, kanamycin, and G418 (Geneticin®)
  10908..11060   +  CDS            ble (fragment): BLE_KLEPN - Experimental evidence at protein level: Swiss-Prot protein existence level 1. Binding protein with a strong affinity to the bleomycin family of antibiotics. Binds to CL990; an antimitotic-antibiotic compound. From Klebsiella pneumoniae.
  11119..11166   +  polyA_signal   HSV TK poly(A) signal: herpes simplex virus thymidine kinase polyadenylation signal (Cole and Stacy, 1985)
  11495..12083   +  rep_origin     ori: high-copy-number ColE1/pMB1/pBR322/pUC origin of replication
>Addgene plasmid #11348 | CMV-GFP-NMHC II-B | addgene full sequence | sequence record 148220 | Addgene NGS Result
CATGCATTAGTTATTAATAGTAATCAATTACGGGGTCATTAGTTCATAGCCCATATATGGAGTTCCGCGT
TACATAACTTACGGTAAATGGCCCGCCTGGCTGACCGCCCAACGACCCCCGCCCATTGACGTCAATAATG
ACGTATGTTCCCATAGTAACGCCAATAGGGACTTTCCATTGACGTCAATGGGTGGAGTATTTACGGTAAA
CTGCCCACTTGGCAGTACATCAAGTGTATCATATGCCAAGTACGCCCCCTATTGACGTCAATGACGGTAA
ATGGCCCGCCTGGCATTATGCCCAGTACATGACCTTATGGGACTTTCCTACTTGGCAGTACATCTACGTA
TTAGTCATCGCTATTACCATGGTGATGCGGTTTTGGCAGTACATCAATGGGCGTGGATAGCGGTTTGACT
CACGGGGATTTCCAAGTCTCCACCCCATTGACGTCAATGGGAGTTTGTTTTGGCACCAAAATCAACGGGA
CTTTCCAAAATGTCGTAACAACTCCGCCCCATTGACGCAAATGGGCGGTAGGCGTGTACGGTGGGAGGTC
TATATAAGCAGAGCTGGTTTAGTGAACCGTCAGATCCGCTAGCGCTACCGGTCGCCACCATGGTGAGCAA
GGGCGAGGAGCTGTTCACCGGGGTGGTGCCCATCCTGGTCGAGCTGGACGGCGACGTAAACGGCCACAAG
TTCAGCGTGTCCGGCGAGGGCGAGGGCGATGCCACCTACGGCAAGCTGACCCTGAAGTTCATCTGCACCA
CCGGCAAGCTGCCCGTGCCCTGGCCCACCCTCGTGACCACCCTGACCTACGGCGTGCAGTGCTTCAGCCG
CTACCCCGACCACATGAAGCAGCACGACTTCTTCAAGTCCGCCATGCCCGAAGGCTACGTCCAGGAGCGC
ACCATCTTCTTCAAGGACGACGGCAACTACAAGACCCGCGCCGAGGTGAAGTTCGAGGGCGACACCCTGG
TGAACCGCATCGAGCTGAAGGGCATCGACTTCAAGGAGGACGGCAACATCCTGGGGCACAAGCTGGAGTA
CAACTACAACAGCCACAACGTCTATATCATGGCCGACAAGCAGAAGAACGGCATCAAGGTGAACTTCAAG
ATCCGCCACAACATCGAGGACGGCAGCGTGCAGCTCGCCGACCACTACCAGCAGAACACCCCCATCGGCG
ACGGCCCCGTGCTGCTGCCCGACAACCACTACCTGAGCACCCAGTCCGCCCTGAGCAAAGACCCCAACGA
GAAGCGCGATCACATGGTCCTGCTGGAGTTCGTGACCGCCGCCGGGATCACTCTCGGCATGGACGAGCTG
TACAAGTACTCAGATCTCGAGCTCAAGCTTCGAATTCCAATGGCGCAGAGAACTGGACTCGAGGATCCAG
AGAGGTATCTCTTTGTGGACAGGGCTGTCATCTACAACCCTGCCACTCAAGCTGATTGGACAGCTAAAAA
GCTAGTGTGGATTCCATCAGAACGCCATGGTTTTGAGGCAGCTAGTATCAAAGAAGAACGGGGAGATGAA
GTTATGGTGGAGTTGGCAGAGAATGGAAAGAAAGCAATGGTCAACAAAGATGATATTCAGAAGATGAACC
CACCTAAGTTTTCCAAGGTGGAGGATATGGCAGAATTGACATGCTTGAATGAAGCTTCCGTTTTACATAA
TCTGAAGGATCGCTACTATTCAGGACTAATCTATACTTATTCTGGACTCTTCTGTGTAGTTATAAACCCT
TACAAGAATCTTCCAATTTACTCTGAGAATATTATTGAAATGTACAGAGGGAAGAAGCGTCATGAGATGC
CTCCACACATCTATGCTATATCTGAATCTGCTTACAGATGCATGCTTCAAGATCGTGAGGACCAGTCAAT
TCTTTGCACGGGTGAGTCAGGTGCTGGGAAGACAGAAAATACAAAGAAAGTTATTCAGTACCTTGCCCAT
GTTGCTTCTTCACATAAAGGAAGAAAGGACCATAATATTCCTGGGGAACTTGAACGGCAGCTTTTGCAAG
CAAATCCAATTCTGGAATCATTTGGAAATGCGAAGACTGTGAAAAATGATAACTCATCTCGTTTTGGCAA
ATTTATTCGGATCAACTTTGATGTAACTGGCTATATCGTTGGGGCCAACATTGAAACATACCTTCTGGAA
AAGTCTCGTGCTGTTCGTCAAGCAAAAGATGAACGTACTTTTCATATCTTTTACCAGTTGTTATCTGGAG
CAGGAGAACACCTAAAGTCTGATTTGCTTCTTGAAGGATTTAATAACTACAGGTTTCTCTCCAATGGCTA
TATTCCTATTCCGGGACAGCAAGACAAAGATAATTTCCAGGAGACCATGGAAGCAATGCACATAATGGGC
TTCTCCCATGAAGAGATTCTGTCAATGCTTAAAGTAGTATCTTCAGTGCTACAGTTTGGAAATATTTCTT
TCAAAAAGGAGAGAAATACTGATCAAGCTTCCATGCCAGAAAATACAGTTGCGCAGAAGCTCTGCCATCT
TCTTGGGATGAATGTGATGGAGTTTACTCGGGCCATCCTGACTCCCCGGATCAAGGTCGGCCGAGACTAT
GTGCAAAAAGCCCAGACCAAAGAACAGGCAGATTTTGCAGTAGAAGCATTGGCAAAAGCTACCTATGAGC
GGCTCTTTCGCTGGCTCGTTCATCGCATCAATAAAGCTCTGGATAGGACCAAACGTCAGGGAGCATCTTT
CATTGGAATCCTGGATATTGCTGGATTTGAAATTTTTGAGCTGAACTCCTTTGAACAACTTTGCATCAAC
TACACCAATGAGAAGCTGCAGCAGCTGTTCAACCACACCATGTTTATCCTAGAACAAGAGGAATACCAGC
GCGAAGGCATCGAGTGGAACTTCATCGATTTCGGGCTGGATCTGCAGCCATGCATCGACCTAATAGAGAG
ACCTGCGAACCCTCCTGGTGTACTGGCCCTTTTGGATGAAGAATGCTGGTTCCCTAAAGCCACAGATAAA
ACCTTTGTTGAAAAACTGGTTCAAGAGCAAGGTTCCCACTCCAAGTTTCAGAAACCTCGACAATTAAAAG
ACAAAGCTGATTTTTGCATTATACATTATGCAGGGAAGGTGGACTATAAGGCAGATGAGTGGCTGATGAA
GAATATGGACCCCCTGAATGACAACGTGGCCACCCTTTTGCACCAGTCATCAGACAGATTTGTGGCAGAG
CTTTGGAAAGATGTGGACCGTATCGTGGGTCTGGATCAAGTCACTGGTATGACTGAGACAGCTTTTGGCT
CCGCATATAAAACCAAGAAGGGCATGTTTCGTACCGTTGGGCAACTCTACAAAGAATCTCTCACCAAGCT
GATGGCAACTCTCCGAAACACCAACCCTAACTTTGTTCGTTGTATCATTCCAAATCACGAGAAGAGGGCT
GGAAAATTGGATCCACACCTAGTCCTAGATCAGCTTCGCTGTAATGGTGTCCTGGAAGGGATCCGAATCT
GTCGCCAGGGCTTCCCTAACCGAATAGTTTTCCAGGAATTCAGACAGAGATATGAGATCCTAACTCCAAA
TGCTATTCCTAAAGGTTTTATGGATGGTAAACAGGCCTGTGAACGAATGATCCGGGCTTTAGAATTGGAC
CCAAACTTGTACAGAATTGGACAGAGCAAGATATTTTTCAGAGCTGGAGTTCTGGCACACTTAGAGGAAG
AAAGAGATTTAAAAATCACCGATATCATTATCTTCTTCCAGGCCGTTTGCAGAGGTTACCTGGCCAGAAA
GGCCTTTGCCAAGAAGCAGCAGCAACTAAGTGCCTTAAAGGTCTTGCAGCGGAACTGTGCCGCGTACCTG
AAATTACGGCACTGGCAGTGGTGGCGAGTCTTCACAAAGGTGAAGCCGCTTCTACAAGTGACTCGCCAGG
AGGAAGAACTTCAGGCCAAAGATGAAGAGCTGTTGAAGGTGAAGGAGAAGCAGACAAAGGTGGAAGGAGA
GCTGGAGGAGATGGAGCGGAAGCACCAGCAGCTTTTAGAAGAGAAGAATATCCTTGCAGAACAACTACAA
GCAGAGACTGAGCTCTTTGCTGAAGCAGAAGAGATGAGGGCAAGACTTGCTGCTAAAAAGCAGGAATTAG
AAGAGATTCTACATGACTTGGAGTCTAGGGTTGAAGAAGAAGAAGAAAGAAACCAAATCCTCCAAAATGA
AAAGAAAAAAATGCAAGCACATATTCAGGACCTGGAAGAACAGCTAGACGAGGAGGAAGGGGCTCGGCAA
AAGCTGCAGCTGGAAAAGGTGACAGCAGAGGCCAAGATCAAGAAGATGGAAGAGGAGATTCTGCTTCTCG
AGGACCAAAATTCCAAGTTCATCAAAGAAAAGAAACTCATGGAAGATCGCATTGCTGAGTGTTCCTCTCA
GCTGGCTGAAGAGGAAGAAAAGGCGAAAAACTTGGCCAAAATCAGGAATAAGCAAGAAGTGATGATCTCA
GATCTAGAAGAACGCTTAAAGAAGGAAGAAAAGACTCGTCAGGAACTGGAAAAGGCCAAAAGAAAACTCG
ACGGGGAGACGACCGACCTGCAGGACCAGATCGCAGAGCTGCAGGCGCAGATTGATGAGCTCAAGCTGCA
GCTGGCCAAGAAGGAGGAGGAGCTGCAGGGCGCACTGGCCAGAGGTGATGATGAAACACTCCATAAGAAC
AATGCCCTTAAAGTTGTGCGAGAGCTACAAGCCCAAATTGCTGAACTTCAGGAAGACTTTGAATCCGAGA
AGGCTTCACGGAACAAGGCCGAAAAGCAGAAAAGGGACTTGAGTGAGGAACTGGAAGCTCTGAAAACAGA
GCTGGAGGACACGCTGGACACCACGGCAGCCCAGCAGGAACTACGTACAAAACGTGAACAAGAAGTGGCA
GAGCTGAAGAAAGCTCTTGAGGAGGAAACTAAGAACCATGAAGCTCAAATCCAGGACATGAGACAAAGAC
ACGCAACAGCCCTGGAGGAGCTCTCAGAGCAGCTGGAACAGGCCAAGCGGTTCAAAGCAAATCTAGAGAA
GAACAAGCAGGGCCTGGAGACAGATAACAAGGAGCTGGCGTGTGAGGTGAAGGTCCTGCAGCAGGTCAAG
GCTGAGTCTGAGCACAAGAGGAAGAAGCTCGACGCGCAGGTCCAGGAGCTCCATGCCAAGGTCTCTGAAG
GCGACAGGCTCAGGGTGGAGCTGGCGGAGAAAGCAAGTAAGCTGCAGAATGAGCTAGATAATGTCTCCAC
CCTTCTGGAAGAAGCAGAGAAGAAGGGTATTAAATTTGCTAAGGATGCAGCTAGTCTTGAGTCTCAACTA
CAGGATACACAGGAGCTTCTTCAGGAGGAGACACGCCAGAAACTAAACCTGAGCAGTCGGATCCGGCAGC
TGGAAGAGGAGAAGAACAGTCTTCAGGAGCAGCAGGAGGAGGAGGAGGAGGCCAGGAAGAACCTGGAGAA
GCAAGTGCTGGCCCTGCAGTCCCAGTTGGCTGATACCAAGAAGAAAGTAGATGACGACCTGGGAACAATT
GAAAGTCTGGAAGAAGCCAAGAAGAAGCTTCTGAAGGACGCGGAGGCCCTGAGCCAGCGCCTGGAGGAGA
AGGCACTGGCGTATGACAAACTGGAGAAGACCAAGAACCGCCTGCAGCAGGAGCTGGACGACCTCACGGT
GGACCTGGACCACCAGCGCCAGGTCGCCTCCAACTTGGAGAAGAAGCAGAAGAAGTTTGACCAGCTGTTA
GCAGAAGAGAAGAGCATCTCTGCTCGCTATGCCGAAGAGCGGGACCGGGCCGAAGCCGAGGCCAGAGAGA
AAGAAACCAAAGCCCTGTCACTGGCCCGGGCCCTCGAGGAAGCCCTGGAGGCCAAGGAGGAGTTTGAGAG
GCAGAACAAGCAGCTCCGAGCAGACATGGAAGACCTCATGAGCTCCAAAGATGATGTGGGAAAAAACGTT
CACGAACTTGAAAAATCCAAACGGGCCCTAGAGCAGCAGGTGGAGGAAATGAGGACCCAGCTGGAGGAGC
TGGAAGACGAACTCCAGGCCACGGAAGATGCCAAGCTTCGTCTGGAGGTCAACATGCAGGCCATGAAGGC
GCAGTTCGAGAGAGACCTGCAAACCAGGGATGAGCAGAATGAAGAGAAGAAGCGGCTGCTGATCAAACAG
GTGCGGGAGCTCGAGGCGGAGCTGGAGGATGAGAGGAAACAGCGGGCGCTTGCTGTAGCTTCAAAGAAAA
AGATGGAGATAGACCTGAAGGACCTCGAAGCCCAAATCGAGGCTGCGAACAAAGCTCGGGATGAGGTGAT
TAAGCAGCTCCGCAAGCTCCAGGCTCAGATGAAGGATTACCAACGTGAATTAGAAGAAGCTCGTGCATCC
AGAGATGAGATTTTTGCTCAATCCAAAGAGAGTGAAAAGAAATTGAAGAGTCTGGAAGCAGAAATCCTTC
AATTGCAGGAGGAACTTGCCTCATCTGAGCGAGCCCGCCGACACGCCGAGCAGGAGAGAGATGAGCTGGC
GGACGAGATCACCAACAGCGCCTCTGGCAAGTCCGCGCTGCTGGATGAGAAGCGGCGTCTGGAAGCTCGG
ATCGCACAGCTGGAGGAGGAGCTGGAAGAGGAGCAGAGCAACATGGAGCTGCTCAACGACCGCTTCCGCA
AGACCACTCTACAGGTGGACACACTGAACGCCGAGCTAGCAGCCGAGCGCAGCGCCGCCCAGAAGAGTGA
CAATGCACGCCAGCAACTGGAGCGGCAGAACAAGGAGCTGAAGGCCAAGCTGCAGGAACTCGAGGGTGCT
GTCAAGTCTAAGTTCAAGGCCACCATCTCAGCCCTGGAGGCCAAGATTGGGCAGCTGGAGGAGCAGCTTG
AGCAGGAAGCCAAGGAACGAGCAGCCGCCAACAAATTAGTCCGTCGCACTGAGAAGAAGCTGAAAGAAAT
CTTCATGCAGGTTGAGGATGAGCGTCGACACGCGGACCAGTATAAAGAGCAGATGGAGAAGGCCAACGCT
CGGATGAAGCAGCTTAAACGCCAGCTGGAGGAAGCAGAAGAAGAAGCGACGCGTGCCAACGCATCTCGGC
GTAAACTCCAGCGGGAACTGGATGATGCCACCGAGGCCAACGAGGGCCTGAGCCGCGAGGTCAGCACCCT
GAAGAACCGGCTGAGGCGGGGTGGCCCCATCAGCTTCTCTTCCAGCCGATCTGGCCGGCGCCAGCTGCAC
CTTGAAGGAGCTTCCCTGGAGCTCTCCGACGATGACACAGAAAGTAAGACCAGTGATGTCAACGAGACGC
AGCCACCCCAGTCAGAGTAAAGTTGCAGGAAGCCAGAGGAGGCAATACAGTGGGACAGTTAGGAATGCAC
CCGGGGCCTCCTGCAGATTTCGGAAATTGGCAAGCTACGGGATTCCTTCCTGAAAGATCAACTGTGTCTT
AAGGCTCTCCAGCCTATGCATACTGTATCCTGCTTCAGACTTAGGTACAATTGCTCCCCTTTTTATATAT
AGACACACACAGGACACATATATTAAACAGATTGTTTCATCATTGCATCTATTTTCCATATAGTCATCAA
GAGACCATTTTATAAAACATGGTAAGACCCTTTTTAAAACAAACTCCAGGCCCTTGGTTGCGGGTCGCTG
GGTTATTGGGGCAGCGCCGTGGTCGTCACTCAGTCGCTCTGCATGCTCTCTGTCATACAGACAGGTAACC
TAGTTCTGTGTTCACGTGGCCCCCGACGACTCAGCCACATCAAGTCTCCTAGACCACTGTGGACTCTAAA
CTGCACTTGTCTCTCTCATTTCCTTCAAATAATGATCAATGCTATTTCAGTGAGCAAACTGTGAAAGGGG
CTTTGGAAAGAGTAGGAGGGGTGGGCTGGATCGGAAGCAACACCCATTTGGGGTTACCATGTCCATCCCC
CAAGGGGGGCCCTCCCCCTCGAGTCGATGGTGTCCCGCATCTACTCATGTGAACTGGCCTTGGCGAGGGC
TGGTCTGTGCATAGAAGGGATAGTGGCCACACTGCAGCTGAGGCCCCAGGTGGCAGCCATGGATCATGTA
GACTTCCAGATGGTCTCCCGAACCGCCTGGCTCTGCCGGCGCCCTCCTCACGTCAGGAGCAAGCAGCCGT
GGACCCCTAAGCCGAGCTGGTGGAAGGCCCCTCCCCGTCGCCAGCCGGGCCCTCATGCTGACCTTGCAAA
TTCAGCCGCTGCTTTGAGCCCAAAATGGGAATATTGGTTTTGTGTCCGAGGCTTGTTCCAAGTTTGTCAA
TGAGGTTTATGGAGCCTCCAGAACAGATGCCATCTTCCTGAATGTTGACATGCCAGTGGGTGTGACTCCT
TCATTTTTCCTTCTCCCTTCCCTTTGGACAGTGTTACAGTGAACACTTAGCATCCTGTTTTTGGTTGGTA
GTTAAGCAAACTGACATTACGGAAAGTGCCTTAGACACTACAGTACTAAGACAATGTTGAATATATCATT
CGCCTCTATAACAATTTAATGTATTCAGTTTTGACTGTGCTTCATATCATGTACCTCTCTAGTCAAAGTG
GTATTACAGACATTCAGTGACAATGAATCAGTGTTAATTCTAAATCCTTGATCCTCTGCAATGTGCTTGA
AAACACAAACCTTTTGGGTTAAAAGCTTTAACATCTATTAGGAAGAATTTGTCCTGTGGGTTTGGAATCT
TGGATTTTCCCCCTTTATGAACTGTACTGGCTGTTGACCACCAGACACCTGACCGCAAATATCTTTTCTT
GTATTCCCATATTTCTAGACAATGATTTTTGTAAGACAATGCGGCCGCGAATTCCTGCAGCCCGGGGGAT
CCACTAGTTCTAGAGCGGCCGCCACCGCGGGCCCGGGATCCACCGGATCTAGATAACTGATCATAATCAG
CCATACCACATTTGTAGAGGTTTTACTTGCTTTAAAAAACCTCCCACACCTCCCCCTGAACCTGAAACAT
AAAATGAATGCAATTGTTGTTGTTAACTTGTTTATTGCAGCTTATAATGGTTACAAATAAAGCAATAGCA
TCACAAATTTCACAAATAAAGCATTTTTTTCACTGCATTCTAGTTGTGGTTTGTCCAAACTCATCAATGT
ATCTTAACGCGTAAATTGTAAGCGTTAATATTTTGTTAAAATTCGCGTTAAATTTTTGTTAAATCAGCTC
ATTTTTTAACCAATAGGCCGAAATCGGCAAAATCCCTTATAAATCAAAAGAATAGACCGAGATAGGGT
[37 nt withheld, positions 9239-9275]
AAAGAACGTGGACTCCAACGTCAAAGG
[49 nt withheld, positions 9303-9351]
T
[91 nt withheld, positions 9353-9443]
G
[124 nt withheld, positions 9445-9568]
CAGGTGGCACTTTTCGGGGAAATGTGCGCGGAACCCCTATTTGTTTATTTTTCTAAATACATTCAAATAT
GTATCCGCTCATGAGACAATAACCCTGATAAATGCTTCAATAATATTGAAAAAGGAAGAGTCCTGAGGCG
GAAAGAACCAGCTGTGGAATGTGTGTCAGTTAGGGTGTGGAAAGTCCCCAGGCTCCCCAGCAGGCAGAAG
TATGCAAAGCATGCATCTCAATTAGTCAGCAACCAGGTGTGGAAAGTCCCCAGGCTCCCCAGCAGGCAGA
AGTATGCAAAGCATGCATCTCAATTAGTCAGCAACCATAGTCCCGCCCCTAACTCCGCCCATCCCGCCCC
TAACTCCGCCCAGTTCCGCCCATTCTCCGCCCCATGGCTGACTAATTTTTTTTATTTATGCAGAGGCCGA
GGCCGCCTCGGCCTCTGAGCTATTCCAGAAGTAGTGAGGAGGCTTTTTTGGAGGCCTAGGCTTTTGCAAA
GATCGATCAAGAGACAGGATGAGGATCGTTTCGCATGATTGAACAAGATGGATTGCACGCAGGTTCTCCG
GCCGCTTGGGTGGAGAGGCTATTCGGCTATGACTGGGCACAACAGACAATCGGCTGCTCTGATGCCGCCG
TGTTCCGGCTGTCAGCGCAGGGGCGCCCGGTTCTTTTTGTCAAGACCGACCTGTCCGGTGCCCTGAATGA
ACTGCAAGACGAGGCAGCGCGGCTATCGTGGCTGGCCACGACGGGCGTTCCTTGCGCAGCTGTGCTCGAC
GTTGTCACTGAAGCGGGAAGGGACTGGCTGCTATTGGGCGAAGTGCCGGGGCAGGATCTCCTGTCATCTC
ACCTTGCTCCTGCCGAGAAAGTATCCATCATGGCTGATGCAATGCGGCGGCTGCATACGCTTGATCCGGC
TACCTGCCCATTCGACCACCAAGCGAAACATCGCATCGAGCGAGCACGTACTCGGATGGAAGCCGGTCTT
GTCGATCAGGATGATCTGGACGAAGAGCATCAGGGGCTCGCGCCAGCCGAACTGTTCGCCAGGCTCAAGG
CGAGCATGCCCGACGGCGAGGATCTCGTCGTGACCCATGGCGATGCCTGCTTGCCGAATATCATGGTGGA
AAATGGCCGCTTTTCTGGATTCATCGACTGTGGCCGGCTGGGTGTGGCGGACCGCTATCAGGACATAGCG
TTGGCTACCCGTGATATTGCTGAAGAGCTTGGCGGCGAATGGGCTGACCGCTTCCTCGTGCTTTACGGTA
TCGCCGCTCCCGATTCGCAGCGCATCGCCTTCTATCGCCTTCTTGACGAGTTCTTCTGAGCGGGACTCTG
GGGTTCGAAATGACCGACCAAGCGACGCCCAACCTGCCATCACGAGATTTCGATTCCACCGCCGCCTTCT
ATGAAAGGTTGGGCTTCGGAATCGTTTTCCGGGACGCCGGCTGGATGATCCTCCAGCGCGGGGATCTCAT
GCTGGAGTTCTTCGCCCACCCTAGGGGGAGGCTAACTGAAACACGGAAGGAGACAATACCGGAAGGAACC
CGCGCTATGACGGCAATAAAAAGACAGAATAAAACGCACGGTGTTGGGTCGTTTGTTCATAAACGCGGGG
TTCGGTCCCAGGGCTGGCACTCTGTCGATACCCCACCGAGACCCCATTGGGGCCAATACGCCCGCGTTTC
TTCCTTTTCCCCACCCCACCCCCCAAGTTCGGGTGAAGGCCCAGGGCTCGCAGCCAACGTCGGGGCGGCA
GGCCCTGCCATAGCCTCAGGTTACTCATATATACTTTAGATTGATTTAAAACTTCATTTTTAATTTAAAA
GGATCTAGGTGAAGATCCTTTTTGATAATCTCATGACCAAAATCCCTTAACGTGAGTTTTCGTTCCACTG
AGCGTCAGACCCCGTAGAAAAGATCAAAGGATCTTCTTGAGATCCTTTTTTTCTGCGCGTAATCTGCTGC
TTGCAAACAAAAAAACCACCGCTACCAGCGGTGGTTTGTTTGCCGGATCAAGAGCTACCAACTCTTTTTC
CGAAGGTAACTGGCTTCAGCAGAGCGCAGATACCAAATACTGTTCTTCTAGTGTAGCCGTAGTTAGGCCA
CCACTTCAAGAACTCTGTAGCACCGCCTACATACCTCGCTCTGCTAATCCTGTTACCAGTGGCTGCTGCC
AGTGGCGATAAGTCGTGTCTTACCGGGTTGGACTCAAGACGATAGTTACCGGATAAGGCGCAGCGGTCGG
GCTGAACGGGGGGTTCGTGCACACAGCCCAGCTTGGAGCGAACGACCTACACCGAACTGAGATACCTACA
GCGTGAGCTATGAGAAAGCGCCACGCTTCCCGAAGGGAGAAAGGCGGACAGGTATCCGGTAAGCGGCAGG
GTCGGAACAGGAGAGCGCACGAGGGAGCTTCCAGGGGGAAACGCCTGGTATCTTTATAGTCCTGTCGGGT
TTCGCCACCTCTGACTTGAGCGTCGATTTTTGTGATGCTCGTCAGGGGGGCGGAGCCTATGGAAAAACGC
CAGCAACGCGGCCTTTTTACGGTTCCTGGCCTTTTGCTGGCCTTTTGCTCACATGTTCTTTCCTGCGTTA
TCCCCTGATTCTGTGGATAACCGTATTACCGC
