>Addgene plasmid #11348 | CMV-GFP-NMHC II-B | addgene partial sequence | sequence record 119213 | pBR322ori-F 5'-GGGAAACGCCTGGTATCTTT-3'
CTCTGACTTGAGCGTCGATTTTTGTGATGCTCGTCAGGGGGGCGGAGCCTATGGAAAAACGCCAGCAACG
CGGCCTTTTTACGGTTCCTGGCCTTTTGCTGGCCTTTTGCTCACATGTTCTTTCCTGCGTTATCCCCTGA
TTCTGTGGATAACCGTATTACCGCCATGCATTAGTTATTAATAGTAATCAATTACGGGGTCATTAGTTCA
TAGCCCATATATGGAGTTCCGCGTTACATAACTTACGGTAAATGGCCCGCCTGGCTGACCGCCCAACGAC
CCCCGCCCATTGACGTCAATAATGACGTATGTTCCCATAGTAACGCCAATAGGGACTTTCCATTGACGTC
AATGGGTGGAGTATTTACGGTAAACTGCCCACTTGGCAGTACATCAAGTGTATCATATGCCAAGTACGCC
CCCTATTGACGTCAATGACGGTAAATGGCCCGCCTGGCATTATGCCCAGTACATGACCTTATGGGACTTT
CCTACTTGGCAGTACATCTACGTATTAGTCATCGCTATTACCATGGTGATGCGGTTTTGGCAGTACATCA
ATGGGCGTGGATAGCGGTTTGACTCACGGGGATTTCCAAGTCTCCACCCCATTGACGTCAATGGGAGTTT
GTTTTGGCACCAAAATCAACGGGACTTTCCAAAATGTCGTAACAACTCCGCCCCATTGACGCAAATGGGC
GGTAGGCGTGTACGGTGGGAGGTCTATATAAGCAGAGCTGGTTTAGTGAACCGTCAGATCCGCTAGCGCT
ACCGGTCGCCACCATGGTGAGCAAGGGCGAGGAGCTGTTCACCGGGGTGGTGCCCATCCTGGTCGAGCTG
GACGGCGACGTAAACGGCCACAAGTTCAGCGTGTCCGGCGAGGGCGAGGGCGATGCCACCTACGGCAAGC
TGACCCTGAAGTTCATCTGCACCACCGGCAAGCTGCCCG
