>Addgene plasmid #11348 | CMV-GFP-NMHC II-B | addgene partial sequence | sequence record 119214 | SV40pA-R 5'-GAAATTTGTGATGCTATTGC-3'
ACAACAACAATTGCATTCATTTTATGTTTCAGGTTCAGGGGGAGGTGTGGGAGGTTTTTTAAAGCAAGTA
AAACCTCTACAAATGTGGTATGGCTGATTATGATCAGTTATCTAGATCCGGTGGATCCCGGGCCCGCGGT
GGCGGCCGCTCTAGAACTAGTGGATCCCCCGGGCTGCAGGAATTCGCGGCCGCATTGTCTTACAAAAATC
ATTGTCTAGAAATATGGGAATACAAGAAAAGATATTTGCGGTCAGGTGTCTGGTGGTCAACAGCCAGTAC
AGTTCATAAAGGGGGAAAATCCAAGATTCCAAACCCACAGGACAAATTCTTCCTAATAGATGTTAAAGCT
TTTAACCCAAAAGGTTTGTGTTTTCAAGCACATTGCAGAGGATCAAGGATTTAGAATTAACACTGATTCA
TTGTCACTGAATGTCTGTAATACCACTTTGACTAGAGAGGTACATGATATGAAGCACAGTCAAAACTGAA
TACATTAAATTGTTATAGAGGCGAATGATATATTCAACATTGTCTTAGTACTGTAGTGTCTAAGGCACTT
TCCGTAATGTCAGTTTGCTTAACTACCAACCAAAAACAGGATGCTAAGTGTTCACTGTAACACTGTCCAA
AGGGAAGGGAGAAGGAAAAATGAAGGAGTCACACCCACTGGCATGTCAACATTCAGGAAGATGGCATCTG
TTCTGGAGGCTCCATAAACCTCATTGACAAACTTGGAACAAGCCTCGGACACAAAACCAATATTCCCATT
TTGGGCTCAAAGCAGCGGCTGAATTTGCAAGGTCAGCATGAGGGCCCGGCTGGCGACGGGGAGGG
