>Addgene plasmid #11348 | CMV-GFP-NMHC II-B | addgene partial sequence | sequence record 119215 | EGFP-C 5'-CATGGTCCTGCTGGAGTTCGTG-3'
AGTACTCAGATCTCGAGCTCAAGCTTCGAATTCCAATGGCGCAGAGAACTGGACTCGAGGATCCAGAGAG
GTATCTCTTTGTGGACAGGGCTGTCATCTACAACCCTGCCACTCAAGCTGATTGGACAGCTAAAAAGCTA
GTGTGGATTCCATCAGAACGCCATGGTTTTGAGGCAGCTAGTATCAAAGAAGAACGGGGAGATGAAGTTA
TGGTGGAGTTGGCAGAGAATGGAAAGAAAGCAATGGTCAACAAAGATGATATTCAGAAGATGAACCCACC
TAAGTTTTCCAAGGTGGAGGATATGGCAGAATTGACATGCTTGAATGAAGCTTCCGTTTTACATAATCTG
AAGGATCGCTACTATTCAGGACTAATCTATACTTATTCTGGACTCTTCTGTGTAGTTATAAACCCTTACA
AGAATCTTCCAATTTACTCTGAGAATATTATTGAAATGTACAGAGGGAAGAAGCGTCATGAGATGCCTCC
ACACATCTATGCTATATCTGAATCTGCTTACAGATGCATGCTTCAAGATCGTGAGGACCAGTCAATTCTT
TGCACGGGTGAGTCAGGTGCTGGGAAGACAGAAAATACAAAGAAAGTTATTCAGTACCTTGCCCATGTTG
CTTCTTCACATAAAGGAAGAAAGGACCATAATATTCCTGGGGAACTTGAACGGCAGCTTTTGCAAGCAAA
TCCAATTCTGGAATCATTTGGAAATGCGAAGACTGTGAAAAATGATAACTCATCTCGTTTTGGCAAATTT
ATTCGGATCAACTTTGATGTAACTGGCTATATCGTTGGGGCCAACATTGAAACATACCTTCTGGAAAAGT
CTCGTGCTGTTCGTCAAGCAAAAGATGAACGTACTTTTCATATCTTTT
